Addgene plasmid #141341: pLD-puro-Cn-VA-NHEJ1-S263A
Purpose: Lentiviral vector for expression of human NHEJ1-S263A in mammalian cells
Depositing lab: Mohan Babu. Depositing organization: University of Regina. Publication: The conserved Tpk1 regulates non-homologous end joining double-strand break repair by phosphorylation of Nej1, a homolog of the human XLF. Jessulat M, Amin S, Hooshyar M, Malty R, Moutaoufik MT, Zilocchi M, Istace Z, Phanse S, Aoki H, Omidi K, Burnside D, Samanfar B, Aly KA, Golshani A, Babu M. Nucleic Acids Res. 2021 Jul 9. pii: 6318499. doi: 10.1093/nar/gkab585. PubMed 34244791.
Backbone
  Vector backbone: pLD-puro-CnVA
  Backbone manufacturer: Addgene # 24587
  Backbone size w/o insert (bp): 9418
  Total vector size (bp): 8598
  Vector type: Mammalian Expression, Lentiviral
  Selectable markers: Puromycin
Growth in bacteria
  Bacterial resistance: Ampicillin, 100 μg/mL
  Growth temperature: 30°C
  Growth strain: NEB Stable
  Growth instructions: Grow for no longer than 16 hr
  Copy number: Low Copy
Gene/Insert
  Gene/Insert name: NHEJ1-S263A
  Species: H. sapiens (human)
  Insert size (bp): 1233
  Mutation: S263A
  GenBank ID: 79840
  Entrez Gene: NHEJ1 (a.k.a. XLF)
  Promoter: CMV
  Tag / fusion protein: VA tag (3XFLAG-2XTEV-6XHis-2XStrep-Beacon) (N terminal on backbone)
  Cloning method: Restriction Enzyme; 5′ cloning site BshTI (not destroyed); 3′ cloning site XbaI (not destroyed)
  Sequencing primers: 5′ CMV Forward; 3′ 5'-TCTTTCCCCTGCACTGTACC-3'
Resource information
  A portion of this plasmid was derived from a plasmid made by: MGC: 32656, IMAGE: 4076851, GenBank: BC030986.1
Terms and licenses: Academic/Nonprofit Terms; Industry Terms: Not Available to Industry
How to cite: pLD-puro-Cn-VA-NHEJ1-S263A was a gift from Mohan Babu (Addgene plasmid # 141341 ; http://n2t.net/addgene:141341 ; RRID:Addgene_141341)
