[The description below was written by a language model from this plasmid's Addgene catalogue record and pLannotate feature annotations shown in this document.]
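Description:
pLD-puro-Cn-VA-NHEJ1-S263A is a lentiviral mammalian expression vector built on the pLD-puro-CnVA backbone for producing a tagged, phosphosite-mutant form of human NHEJ1 (also known as XLF), a non-homologous end joining factor that acts in double-strand break repair. The transfer cassette has a third-generation, self-inactivating layout. An RSV promoter fused to a truncated HIV-1 5' LTR drives the genomic RNA in packaging cells, followed by the Ψ packaging signal with a partial gag sequence and the Rev response element for Rev-dependent nuclear export. The unit ends in a ΔU3 3' LTR that disables LTR promoter activity after integration. A fragment of the U6 promoter sits upstream of the expression cassette, and a cPPT/CTS element lies, somewhat unusually, downstream of the NHEJ1 coding sequence rather than before it.

Within the proviral region, the CMV enhancer/promoter drives an N-terminal VA tag fused to NHEJ1 carrying the S263A substitution, which replaces a serine with a non-phosphorylatable alanine. The record describes the tag as 3xFLAG, two TEV sites, 6xHis, two Strep tags and a "Beacon" element. The annotation detects only the FLAG, His and Strep portions. This composite tag supports detection and sequential affinity purification of NHEJ1 complexes. A separate human PGK promoter expresses puromycin N-acetyltransferase for selecting transduced cells. Propagation in E. coli relies on a ColE1/pUC-type origin and ampicillin resistance, although the catalogue lists the plasmid as low copy. An f1 origin, SV40 origin and poly(A) signal, and lac/T7/T3 remnants come from the backbone. The sequenced record is 8,841 nt, slightly larger than the stated total size of 8,598 bp. The NHEJ1 coding feature spans about 900 bp, whereas the listed insert size is 1,233 bp.
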