Features (pLannotate 1.2.2; 31 found; start..end, strand, type, name):
      1..204     +  promoter       CMV promoter: human cytomegalovirus (CMV) immediate early promoter
    262..327     +  CDS            3xFLAG: three tandem FLAG® epitope tags, followed by an enterokinase cleavage site
    403..420     +  CDS            7xHis (fragment): 6xHis affinity tag
    493..512     +  CDS            Strep-Tag II (fragment): peptide that binds Strep-Tactin®, an engineered form of streptavidin
    592..1488    +  CDS            NHEJ1: NHEJ1_HUMAN - Also known as XLF. Experimental evidence at protein level: Swiss-Prot protein existence level 1. DNA repair protein involved in DNA nonhomologous end joining (NHEJ) required for double-strand break (DSB) repair and V(D)J recombination. May serve as a bridge between XRCC4 and the other NHEJ factors located at DNA ends, or may participate in reconfiguration of the end bound NHEJ factors to allow XRCC4 access to the DNA termini. It may act in concert with XRCC6/XRCC5 (Ku) to stimulate XRCC4-mediated joining of blunt ends and several types of mismatched ends that are noncomplementary
   1551..1668    +  misc_feature   cPPT/CTS: central polypurine tract and central termination sequence of HIV-1
   1717..2227    +  promoter       hPGK promoter: human phosphoglycerate kinase 1 promoter
   2249..2848    +  CDS            PuroR: puromycin N-acetyltransferase; pac from Streptomyces alboniger; confers resistance to puromycin
   2891..2974    +  CDS            nef (fragment): NEF_HV1Z2 - Experimental evidence at protein level: Swiss-Prot protein existence level 1. Extracellular Nef protein targets CD4(+) T-lymphocytes for apoptosis by interacting with CXCR4 surface receptors. From Human immunodeficiency virus type 1 group M subtype D (isolate Z2/CDC-Z34) (HIV-1).
   2976..3209    +  LTR            3' LTR (ΔU3): self-inactivating 3' long terminal repeat (LTR) from HIV-1
   3281..3402    +  polyA_signal   SV40 poly(A) signal: SV40 polyadenylation signal
   3442..3577    +  rep_origin     SV40 ori: SV40 origin of replication
   3598..3616    -  promoter       T7 promoter: promoter for bacteriophage T7 RNA polymerase
   3624..3779    +  CDS            lacZα (fragment): LacZα fragment of β-galactosidase; lacZ fragment
   3784..4212    +  rep_origin     f1 ori (sequence partly withheld): f1 bacteriophage origin of replication; arrow indicates direction of (+) strand synthesis
   4265..4369    +  promoter       AmpR promoter: bla
   4370..5230    +  CDS            AmpR: β-lactamase; bla; confers resistance to ampicillin, carbenicillin, and related antibiotics
   5401..5989    +  rep_origin     ori: high-copy-number ColE1/pMB1/pBR322/pUC origin of replication
   6172..6264    +  CDS            lacI (fragment): lac repressor; lacI; The lac repressor binds to the lac operator to inhibit transcription in E. coli. This inhibition can be relieved by adding lactose or isopropyl-β-D-thiogalactopyranoside (IPTG).
   6277..6298    +  protein_bind   CAP binding site: CAP binding activates transcription in the presence of cAMP. E. coli catabolite activator protein
   6313..6343    +  promoter       lac promoter: promoter for the E. coli lac operon
   6351..6367    +  protein_bind   lac operator: The lac repressor binds to the lac operator to inhibit transcription in E. coli. This inhibition can be relieved by adding lactose or isopropyl-β-D-thiogalactopyranoside (IPTG). lac repressor encoded by lacI
   6412..6430    +  promoter       T3 promoter: promoter for bacteriophage T3 RNA polymerase
   6458..6684    +  promoter       RSV promoter: Rous sarcoma virus enhancer/promoter
   6685..6865    +  LTR            5' LTR (truncated): truncated 5' long terminal repeat (LTR) from HIV-1
   6912..7037    +  misc_feature   HIV-1 Ψ: packaging signal of human immunodeficiency virus type 1
   7021..7384    +  CDS            HIV-1 gag (fragment): gag protein from human immunodeficiency virus 1; gag
   7530..7763    +  misc_feature   RRE: The Rev response element (RRE) of HIV-1 allows for Rev-dependent mRNA export from the nucleus to the cytoplasm.
   8140..8240    +  CDS            Rev (fragment): human immunodeficiency virus 1 (HIV-1) Rev protein; rev; enhances nuclear export of unspliced and incompletely spliced viral mRNAs
   8290..8472    +  promoter       U6 promoter (fragment): RNA polymerase III promoter for human U6 snRNA
   8538..8841    +  enhancer       CMV enhancer: human cytomegalovirus immediate early enhancer
>Addgene plasmid #141341 | pLD-puro-Cn-VA-NHEJ1-S263A | addgene full sequence | sequence record 299730 | Addgene NGS Result
GTGATGCGGTTTTGGCAGTACATCAATGGGCGTGGATAGCGGTTTGACTCACGGGGATTTCCAAGTCTCC
ACCCCATTGACGTCAATGGGAGTTTGTTTTGGCACCAAAATCAACGGGACTTTCCAAAATGTCGTAACAA
CTCCGCCCCATTGACGCAAATGGGCGGTAGGCGTGTACGGTGGGAGGTCTATATAAGCAGAGCTCGTTTA
GTGAACCGTCAGATCGCCTGGAGACGCCATCCACGCTGTGCTAGCACCATGGACTACAAAGACCATGACG
GTGATTATAAAGATCATGACATCGATTACAAGGATGACGATGACAAGCCTGCAGGAGAAAATCTGTACTT
CCAGGGGAGAGGAGGCAGCGAGAACCTGTACTTTCAGGGGCCTGCAGGAAGACATCACCATCACCATCAC
AGCGGCGGAAGATGGAGCCACCCTCAGTTCGAGAAGGGAGGAGGAAGCGGCGGAGGCAGCGGAGGAGGAA
GCTGGAGCCACCCGCAGTTCGAGAAAGCGATCGCCAGAGAGCTGTTCAACCTGCTGGGCGAGAACCAGCC
CCCCGTGGTGATCAAGGCGATCGCCACCGGTATGGAAGAACTGGAGCAAGGCCTGTTGATGCAGCCATGG
GCGTGGCTACAGCTTGCAGAGAACTCCCTCTTGGCCAAGGTTTTTATCACCAAGCAGGGCTATGCCTTGT
TGGTTTCAGATCTTCAACAGGTGTGGCATGAACAGGTGGACACTAGTGTGGTCAGCCAGCGAGCCAAGGA
GCTGAACAAGCGGCTCACTGCTCCTCCTGCAGCTTTCCTCTGTCATTTGGATAATCTCCTTCGCCCATTG
TTGAAGGACGCTGCTCACCCTAGCGAAGCTACCTTCTCCTGTGATTGTGTGGCAGATGCACTGATTCTAC
GGGTGCGAAGTGAGCTCTCTGGCCTCCCCTTCTATTGGAATTTCCACTGCATGCTAGCTAGTCCTTCCCT
GGTCTCCCAACATTTGATTCGTCCTCTGATGGGCATGAGTCTGGCATTACAGTGCCAAGTGAGGGAGCTA
GCAACGTTACTTCATATGAAAGACCTAGAGATCCAAGACTACCAGGAGAGTGGGGCTACGCTGATTCGAG
ATCGATTGAAGACAGAACCATTTGAAGAAAATTCCTTCTTGGAACAATTTATGATAGAGAAACTGCCAGA
GGCATGCAGCATTGGTGATGGAAAGCCCTTTGTCATGAATCTGCAGGATCTGTATATGGCAGTCACCACA
CAAGAGGTCCAAGTGGGACAGAAGCATCAAGGCGCTGGAGATCCTCATACCTCAAACAGTGCTTCCCTGC
AAGGAATCGATAGCCAATGTGTAAACCAGCCAGAACAACTGGTCTCCGCCGCCCCAACCCTCTCAGCACC
TGAGAAAGAGTCCACGGGTACTTCAGGCCCTCTGCAGAGACCTCAGCTGTCAAAGGTCAAGAGGAAGAAG
CCAAGGGGTCTCTTCAGTTAATCTAGATGGGGTGGCTTCGAATTCTCGACCTCGAGACAAATGGCAGTAT
TCATCCACAATTTTAAAAGAAAAGGGGGGATTGGGGGGTACAGTGCAGGGGAAAGAATAGTAGACATAAT
AGCAACAGACATACAAACTAAAGAATTACAAAAACAAATTACAAAAATTCAAAATTTTCGGGTTTATTAC
AGGGACAGCAGAGATCCACTTTGGCCGCGGCTCGAGGGGGTTGGGGTTGCGCCTTTTCCAAGGCAGCCCT
GGGTTTGCGCAGGGACGCGGCTGCTCTGGGCGTGGTTCCGGGAAACGCAGCGGCGCCGACCCTGGGTCTC
GCACATTCTTCACGTCCGTTCGCAGCGTCACCCGGATCTTCGCCGCTACCCTTGTGGGCCCCCCGGCGAC
GCTTCCTGCTCCGCCCCTAAGTCGGGAAGGTTCCTTGCGGTTCGCGGCGTGCCGGACGTGACAAACGGAA
GCCGCACGTCTCACTAGTACCCTCGCAGACGGACAGCGCCAGGGAGCAATGGCAGCGCGCCGACCGCGAT
GGGCTGTGGCCAATAGCGGCTGCTCAGCAGGGCGCGCCGAGAGCAGCGGCCGGGAAGGGGCGGTGCGGGA
GGCGGGGTGTGGGGCGGTAGTGTGGGCCCTGTTCCTGCCCGCGCGGTGTTCCGCATTCTGCAAGCCTCCG
GAGCGCACGTCGGCAGTCGGCTCCCTCGTTGACCGAATCACCGACCTCTCTCCCCAGGGGGATCCACCGG
AGCTTACCATGACCGAGTACAAGCCCACGGTGCGCCTCGCCACCCGCGACGACGTCCCCAGGGCCGTACG
CACCCTCGCCGCCGCGTTCGCCGACTACCCCGCCACGCGCCACACCGTCGATCCGGACCGCCACATCGAG
CGGGTCACCGAGCTGCAAGAACTCTTCCTCACGCGCGTCGGGCTCGACATCGGCAAGGTGTGGGTCGCGG
ACGACGGCGCCGCGGTGGCGGTCTGGACCACGCCGGAGAGCGTCGAAGCGGGGGCGGTGTTCGCCGAGAT
CGGCCCGCGCATGGCCGAGTTGAGCGGTTCCCGGCTGGCCGCGCAGCAACAGATGGAAGGCCTCCTGGCG
CCGCACCGGCCCAAGGAGCCCGCGTGGTTCCTGGCCACCGTCGGCGTCTCGCCCGACCACCAGGGCAAGG
GTCTGGGCAGCGCCGTCGTGCTCCCCGGAGTGGAGGCGGCCGAGCGCGCCGGGGTGCCCGCCTTCCTGGA
GACCTCCGCGCCCCGCAACCTCCCCTTCTACGAGCGGCTCGGCTTCACCGTCACCGCCGACGTCGAGGTG
CCCGAAGGACCGCGCACCTGGTGCATGACCCGCAAGCCCGGTGCCTGACGCCCGCCCCACGACCCGCAGC
GCCCGACCGAAAGGAGCGCACGACCCCATGCATCGGTACCTTTAAGACCAATGACTTACAAGGCAGCTGT
AGATCTTAGCCACTTTTTAAAAGAAAAGGGGGGACTGGAAGGGCTAATTCACTCCCAACGAAGACAAGAT
CTGCTTTTTGCTTGTACTGGGTCTCTCTGGTTAGACCAGATCTGAGCCTGGGAGCTCTCTGGCTAACTAG
GGAACCCACTGCTTAAGCCTCAATAAAGCTTGCCTTGAGTGCTTCAAGTAGTGTGTGCCCGTCTGTTGTG
TGACTCTGGTAACTAGAGATCCCTCAGACCCTTTTAGTCAGTGTGGAAAATCTCTAGCAGTAGTAGTTCA
TGTCATCTTATTATTCAGTATTTATAACTTGCAAAGAAATGAATATCAGAGAGTGAGAGGAACTTGTTTA
TTGCAGCTTATAATGGTTACAAATAAAGCAATAGCATCACAAATTTCACAAATAAAGCATTTTTTTCACT
GCATTCTAGTTGTGGTTTGTCCAAACTCATCAATGTATCTTATCATGTCTGGCTCTAGCTATCCCGCCCC
TAACTCCGCCCATCCCGCCCCTAACTCCGCCCAGTTCCGCCCATTCTCCGCCCCATGGCTGACTAATTTT
TTTTATTTATGCAGAGGCCGAGGCCGCCTCGGCCTCTGAGCTATTCCAGAAGTAGTGAGGAGGCTTTTTT
GGAGGCCTAGGGACGTACCCAATTCGCCCTATAGTGAGTCGTATTACGCGCGCTCACTGGCCGTCGTTTT
ACAACGTCGTGACTGGGAAAACCCTGGCGTTACCCAACTTAATCGCCTTGCAGCACATCCCCCTTTCGCC
AGCTGGCGTAATAGCGAAGAGGCCCGCACCGATCGCCCTTCCCAACAGTTGCGCAGCCTGAATGGCGAAT
GGG
[124 nt withheld, positions 3784-3907]
C
[91 nt withheld, positions 3909-3999]
A
[49 nt withheld, positions 4001-4049]
CCTTTGACGTTGGAGTCCACGTTCTTT
[37 nt withheld, positions 4077-4113]
ACCCTATCTCGGTCTATTCTTTTGATTTATAAGGGATTTTGCCGATTTCGGCCTATTGGTTAAAAAATGA
GCTGATTTAACAAAAATTTAACGCGAATTTTAACAAAATATTAACGCTTACAATTTAGGTGGCACTTTTC
GGGGAAATGTGCGCGGAACCCCTATTTGTTTATTTTTCTAAATACATTCAAATATGTATCCGCTCATGAG
ACAATAACCCTGATAAATGCTTCAATAATATTGAAAAAGGAAGAGTATGAGTATTCAACATTTCCGTGTC
GCCCTTATTCCCTTTTTTGCGGCATTTTGCCTTCCTGTTTTTGCTCACCCAGAAACGCTGGTGAAAGTAA
AAGATGCTGAAGATCAGTTGGGTGCACGAGTGGGTTACATCGAACTGGATCTCAACAGCGGTAAGATCCT
TGAGAGTTTTCGCCCCGAAGAACGTTTTCCAATGATGAGCACTTTTAAAGTTCTGCTATGTGGCGCGGTA
TTATCCCGTATTGACGCCGGGCAAGAGCAACTCGGTCGCCGCATACACTATTCTCAGAATGACTTGGTTG
AGTACTCACCAGTCACAGAAAAGCATCTTACGGATGGCATGACAGTAAGAGAATTATGCAGTGCTGCCAT
AACCATGAGTGATAACACTGCGGCCAACTTACTTCTGACAACGATCGGAGGACCGAAGGAGCTAACCGCT
TTTTTGCACAACATGGGGGATCATGTAACTCGCCTTGATCGTTGGGAACCGGAGCTGAATGAAGCCATAC
CAAACGACGAGCGTGACACCACGATGCCTGTAGCAATGGCAACAACGTTGCGCAAACTATTAACTGGCGA
ACTACTTACTCTAGCTTCCCGGCAACAATTAATAGACTGGATGGAGGCGGATAAAGTTGCAGGACCACTT
CTGCGCTCGGCCCTTCCGGCTGGCTGGTTTATTGCTGATAAATCTGGAGCCGGTGAGCGTGGGTCTCGCG
GTATCATTGCAGCACTGGGGCCAGATGGTAAGCCCTCCCGTATCGTAGTTATCTACACGACGGGGAGTCA
GGCAACTATGGATGAACGAAATAGACAGATCGCTGAGATAGGTGCCTCACTGATTAAGCATTGGTAACTG
TCAGACCAAGTTTACTCATATATACTTTAGATTGATTTAAAACTTCATTTTTAATTTAAAAGGATCTAGG
TGAAGATCCTTTTTGATAATCTCATGACCAAAATCCCTTAACGTGAGTTTTCGTTCCACTGAGCGTCAGA
CCCCGTAGAAAAGATCAAAGGATCTTCTTGAGATCCTTTTTTTCTGCGCGTAATCTGCTGCTTGCAAACA
AAAAAACCACCGCTACCAGCGGTGGTTTGTTTGCCGGATCAAGAGCTACCAACTCTTTTTCCGAAGGTAA
CTGGCTTCAGCAGAGCGCAGATACCAAATACTGTTCTTCTAGTGTAGCCGTAGTTAGGCCACCACTTCAA
GAACTCTGTAGCACCGCCTACATACCTCGCTCTGCTAATCCTGTTACCAGTGGCTGCTGCCAGTGGCGAT
AAGTCGTGTCTTACCGGGTTGGACTCAAGACGATAGTTACCGGATAAGGCGCAGCGGTCGGGCTGAACGG
GGGGTTCGTGCACACAGCCCAGCTTGGAGCGAACGACCTACACCGAACTGAGATACCTACAGCGTGAGCT
ATGAGAAAGCGCCACGCTTCCCGAAGGGAGAAAGGCGGACAGGTATCCGGTAAGCGGCAGGGTCGGAACA
GGAGAGCGCACGAGGGAGCTTCCAGGGGGAAACGCCTGGTATCTTTATAGTCCTGTCGGGTTTCGCCACC
TCTGACTTGAGCGTCGATTTTTGTGATGCTCGTCAGGGGGGCGGAGCCTATGGAAAAACGCCAGCAACGC
GGCCTTTTTACGGTTCCTGGCCTTTTGCTGGCCTTTTGCTCACATGTTCTTTCCTGCGTTATCCCCTGAT
TCTGTGGATAACCGTATTACCGCCTTTGAGTGAGCTGATACCGCTCGCCGCAGCCGAACGACCGAGCGCA
GCGAGTCAGTGAGCGAGGAAGCGGAAGAGCGCCCAATACGCAAACCGCCTCTCCCCGCGCGTTGGCCGAT
TCATTAATGCAGCTGGCACGACAGGTTTCCCGACTGGAAAGCGGGCAGTGAGCGCAACGCAATTAATGTG
AGTTAGCTCACTCATTAGGCACCCCAGGCTTTACACTTTATGCTTCCGGCTCGTATGTTGTGTGGAATTG
TGAGCGGATAACAATTTCACACAGGAAACAGCTATGACCATGATTACGCCAAGCGCGCAATTAACCCTCA
CTAAAGGGAACAAAAGCTGGAGCTGCAAGCTTAATGTAGTCTTATGCAATACTCTTGTAGTCTTGCAACA
TGGTAACGATGAGTTAGCAACATGCCTTACAAGGAGAGAAAAAGCACCGTGCATGCCGATTGGTGGAAGT
AAGGTGGTACGATCGTGCCTTATTAGGAAGGCAACAGACGGGTCTGACATGGATTGGACGAACCACTGAA
TTGCCGCATTGCAGAGATATTGTATTTAAGTGCCTAGCTCGATACATAAACGGGTCTCTCTGGTTAGACC
AGATCTGAGCCTGGGAGCTCTCTGGCTAACTAGGGAACCCACTGCTTAAGCCTCAATAAAGCTTGCCTTG
AGTGCTTCAAGTAGTGTGTGCCCGTCTGTTGTGTGACTCTGGTAACTAGAGATCCCTCAGACCCTTTTAG
TCAGTGTGGAAAATCTCTAGCAGTGGCGCCCGAACAGGGACTTGAAAGCGAAAGGGAAACCAGAGGAGCT
CTCTCGACGCAGGACTCGGCTTGCTGAAGCGCGCACGGCAAGAGGCGAGGGGCGGCGACTGGTGAGTACG
CCAAAAATTTTGACTAGCGGAGGCTAGAAGGAGAGAGATGGGTGCGAGAGCGTCAGTATTAAGCGGGGGA
GAATTAGATCGCGATGGGAAAAAATTCGGTTAAGGCCAGGGGGAAAGAAAAAATATAAATTAAAACATAT
AGTATGGGCAAGCAGGGAGCTAGAACGATTCGCAGTTAATCCTGGCCTGTTAGAAACATCAGAAGGCTGT
AGACAAATACTGGGACAGCTACAACCATCCCTTCAGACAGGATCAGAAGAACTTAGATCATTATATAATA
CAGTAGCAACCCTCTATTGTGTGCATCAAAGGATAGAGATAAAAGACACCAAGGAAGCTTTAGACAAGAT
AGAGGAAGAGCAAAACAAAAGTAAGACCACCGCACAGCAAGCGGCCGCTGATCTTCAGACCTGGAGGAGG
AGATATGAGGGACAATTGGAGAAGTGAATTATATAAATATAAAGTAGTAAAAATTGAACCATTAGGAGTA
GCACCCACCAAGGCAAAGAGAAGAGTGGTGCAGAGAGAAAAAAGAGCAGTGGGAATAGGAGCTTTGTTCC
TTGGGTTCTTGGGAGCAGCAGGAAGCACTATGGGCGCAGCGTCAATGACGCTGACGGTACAGGCCAGACA
ATTATTGTCTGGTATAGTGCAGCAGCAGAACAATTTGCTGAGGGCTATTGAGGCGCAACAGCATCTGTTG
CAACTCACAGTCTGGGGCATCAAGCAGCTCCAGGCAAGAATCCTGGCTGTGGAAAGATACCTAAAGGATC
AACAGCTCCTGGGGATTTGGGGTTGCTCTGGAAAACTCATTTGCACCACTGCTGTGCCTTGGAATGCTAG
TTGGAGTAATAAATCTCTGGAACAGATTTGGAATCACACGACCTGGATGGAGTGGGACAGAGAAATTAAC
AATTACACAAGCTTAATACACTCCTTAATTGAAGAATCGCAAAACCAGCAAGAAAAGAATGAACAAGAAT
TATTGGAATTAGATAAATGGGCAAGTTTGTGGAATTGGTTTAACATAACAAATTGGCTGTGGTATATAAA
ATTATTCATAATGATAGTAGGAGGCTTGGTAGGTTTAAGAATAGTTTTTGCTGTACTTTCTATAGTGAAT
AGAGTTAGGCAGGGATATTCACCATTATCGTTTCAGACCCACCTCCCAACCCCGAGGGGACCCGACAGGC
CCGAAGGAATAGAAGAAGAAGGTGGAGAGAGAGACAGAGACAGATCCATTCGATTAGTGAACGGATCTCG
ACGGTATCGATCACGAGACTAGCCTCGAGCGGCCGCCCCCTTCACCGAGGGCCTATTTCCCATGATTCCT
TCATATTTGCATATACGATACAAGGCTGTTAGAGAGATAATTGGAATTAATTTGACTGTAAACACAAAGA
TATTAGTACAAAATACGTGACGTAGAAAGTAATAATTTCTTGGGTAGTTTGCAGTTTTAAAATTATGTTT
TAAAATGGACTATCATATGTTGACTAGTTATTAATAGTAATCAATTACGGGGTCATTAGTTCATAGCCCA
TATATGGAGTTCCGCGTTACATAACTTACGGTAAATGGCCCGCCTGGCTGACCGCCCAACGACCCCCGCC
CATTGACGTCAATAATGACGTATGTTCCCATAGTAACGCCAATAGGGACTTTCCATTGACGTCAATGGGT
GGAGTATTTACGGTAAACTGCCCACTTGGCAGTACATCAAGTGTATCATATGCCAAGTACGCCCCCTATT
GACGTCAATGACGGTAAATGGCCCGCCTGGCATTATGCCCAGTACATGACCTTATGGGACTTTCCTACTT
GGCAGTACATCTACGTATTAGTCATCGCTATTACCATG
